Addgene plasmid #211011: pHTN-HaloTag_VPR:1-96
Purpose: Mammalian expression of full-length HV1N5 VPR. N-terminal HaloTag.
Depositing lab: Cheryl Arrowsmith. Depositing organization: University of Toronto. Publication: A Target Class Ligandability Evaluation of WD40 Repeat-Containing Proteins. Ackloo S, Li F, Szewczyk M, Seitova A, Loppnau P, Zeng H, Xu J, Ahmad S, Arnautova YA, Baghaie AJ, Beldar S, Bolotokova A, Centrella PA, Chau I, Clark MA, Cuozzo JW, Dehghani-Tafti S, Disch JS, Dong A, Dumas A, Feng JA, Ghiabi P, Gibson E, Gilmer J, Goldman B, Green SR, Guie MA, Guilinger JP, Harms N, Herasymenko O, Houliston S, Hutchinson A, Kearnes S, Keefe AD, Kimani SW, Kramer T, Kutera M, Kwak HA, Lento C, Li Y, Liu J, Loup J, Machado RAC, Mulhern CJ, Perveen S, Righetto GL, Riley P, Shrestha S, Sigel EA, Silva M, Sintchak MD, Slakman BL, Taylor RD, Thompson J, Torng W, Underkoffler C, von Rechenberg M, Walsh RT, Watson I, Wilson DJ, Wolf E, Yadav M, Yazdi AK, Zhang J, Zhang Y, Santhakumar V, Edwards AM, Barsyte-Lovejoy D, Schapira M, Brown PJ, Halabelian L, Arrowsmith CH. J Med Chem. 2025 Jan 23;68(2):1092-1112. doi: 10.1021/acs.jmedchem.4c02010. Epub 2024 Nov 4. PubMed 39495097.
Backbone
  Vector backbone: pHTN-HaloTag
  Backbone manufacturer: Promega
  Vector type: Mammalian Expression
  Selectable markers: Neomycin (select with G418)
Growth in bacteria
  Bacterial resistance: Ampicillin, 100 μg/mL
  Growth temperature: 37°C
  Growth strain: DH5alpha
  Copy number: High Copy
Gene/Insert
  Gene/Insert name: VPR:M1-S96
  Species: HV1N5 Human immunodeficiency virus type 1 group M subtype B (isolate NY5)
  Insert size (bp): 288
  Mutation: wild type
  Promoter: CMV
  Tag / fusion protein: HaloTag (N terminal on insert)
  Cloning method: Ligation Independent Cloning
  Sequencing primers: 5′ ACCTGATCGGCAGCGAGATC; 3′ CTTATCATGTCTGCTCGAAG
Resource information
  A portion of this plasmid was derived from a plasmid made by: Integrated DNA Technologies (Synthetic dsDNA)
Terms and licenses: Academic/Nonprofit Terms; Industry Terms: Not Available to Industry
Depositor comments: 5' Cloning Site: EcoR1 (not destroyed), 3' Cloning Site: EcoRV (not destroyed). N terminal tag: maeigtgfpfdphyvevlgermhyvdvgprdgtpvlflhgnptssyvwrniiphvapthrciapdligmgksdkpdlgyffddhvrfmdafiealgleevvlvihdwgsalgfhwakrnpervkgiafmefirpiptwdewpefaretfqafrttdvgrkliidqnvfiegtlpmgvvrpltevemdhyrepflnpvdreplwrfpnelpiagepanivalveeymdwlhqspvpkllfwgtpgvlippaeaarlakslpnckavdigpglnllqednpdligseiarwlstleisgepttedlyfqsdnaiasef.
How to cite: pHTN-HaloTag_VPR:1-96 was a gift from Cheryl Arrowsmith (Addgene plasmid # 211011 ; http://n2t.net/addgene:211011 ; RRID:Addgene_211011)
