[The description below was written by a language model from this plasmid's Addgene catalogue record and pLannotate feature annotations shown in this document.]
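Description:
pHTN-HaloTag_VPR:1-96 is a 6,420 bp mammalian expression plasmid built on Promega's pHTN-HaloTag backbone. It produces full-length, wild-type Vpr (residues M1–S96, a 288 bp insert) from HIV-1 group M subtype B isolate NY5 as an N-terminal HaloTag fusion. In bacteria it is maintained at high copy through a ColE1/pUC-type origin and selected with ampicillin via the β-lactamase gene. A ColE1 cer site is also present, which helps keep the plasmid monomeric. For mammalian cells, a separate cassette with the SV40 enhancer/early promoter, the neo (nptII) gene and a synthetic poly(A) signal allows G418 selection of stable transfectants.

The expression unit is driven by the CMV immediate-early enhancer and promoter, followed by a chimeric β-globin/immunoglobulin intron that generally improves transcript processing and expression. A T7 promoter just upstream of the coding region also permits in vitro transcription. The open reading frame begins with HaloTag, a modified bacterial dehalogenase that bonds covalently to chloroalkane ligands. This is followed by a TEV protease recognition site in the linker and then the vpr coding sequence, so the tag can be cleaved away from Vpr if needed. An SV40 polyadenylation signal lies downstream of the insert. The vpr sequence came from synthetic double-stranded DNA and was inserted by ligation-independent cloning between EcoRI and EcoRV sites, both of which were retained. Several short annotated fragments (SET1, T7 terminator, large T antigen, M13 ori, bom, tnpA) appear to be backbone remnants rather than functional parts.

HaloTag fusions are generally used for fluorescent labelling, pulldown or proximity-based interaction assays in cells. The associated publication concerns ligandability of WD40 repeat proteins, but the record does not state the specific assay in which this Vpr construct was used.
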