Features (pLannotate 1.2.2; 21 found; start..end, strand, type, name):
    140..517     +  enhancer       CMV enhancer: human cytomegalovirus immediate early enhancer
    519..718     +  promoter       CMV promoter: human cytomegalovirus (CMV) immediate early promoter
    857..989     +  intron         chimeric intron: chimera between introns from human β-globin and immunoglobulin heavy chain genes
   1033..1051    +  promoter       T7 promoter: promoter for bacteriophage T7 RNA polymerase
   1067..1957    +  CDS            HaloTag®: modified bacterial dehalogenase that forms covalent bonds with chloroalkane derivatives
   1970..1990    +  CDS            TEV site: tobacco etch virus (TEV) protease recognition and cleavage site
   2015..2302    +  CDS            vpr: VPR_HV1N5 - Experimental evidence at protein level: Swiss-Prot protein existence level 1. During virus entry, plays a role in the transport of the viral pre-integration (PIC) complex to the host nucleus. This function is crucial for viral infection of non-dividing macrophages. May act directly at the nuclear pore complex, by binding nucleoporins phenylalanine-glycine (FG)-repeat regions. From Human immunodeficiency virus type 1 group M subtype B (isolate NY5) (HIV-1).
   2352..2377    +  CDS            SET1 (fragment): solubility-enhancement tag derived from T7 phage gene 10B
   2385..2401    +  terminator     T7 terminator (fragment): transcription terminator for bacteriophage T7 RNA polymerase
   2421..2542    -  polyA_signal   SV40 poly(A) signal: SV40 polyadenylation signal
   2565..2633    -  CDS            large T antigen (fragment): large T antigen from SV40 (simian virus 40)
   2638..2670    +  rep_origin     M13 ori (fragment): M13 bacteriophage origin of replication; arrow indicates direction of (+) strand synthesis
   2671..2722    -  misc_feature   bom (fragment): basis of mobility region from pBR322
   2787..3144    +  promoter       SV40 promoter: SV40 enhancer and early promoter
   3195..3986    +  CDS            neo: KKA2_KLEPN - Also known as kan, nptII. Experimental evidence at protein level: Swiss-Prot protein existence level 1. Resistance to kanamycin, neomycin, paromomycin, ribostamycin, butirosin and gentamicin B. From Klebsiella pneumoniae.
   4053..4101    +  polyA_signal   poly(A) signal: synthetic polyadenylation signal
   4122..4214    -  CDS            tnpA (fragment): TN5P_ECOLX - Also known as tnp. Experimental evidence at protein level: Swiss-Prot protein existence level 1. Mediates transposition of transposon Tn5 by a 'cut and paste' mechanism. First, the monomeric transposase binds the 19 bp inverted DNA repeats flanking the transposon. Then, dimerization of the DNA- bound transposase creates a synaptic DNA complex. After nicking of the first DNA strand, excision of the transposon proceeds through a series of intermediates. The transposase then mediates the insertion of the transposon at a new site by strand transfer. The activity of the wild- type tran
   4257..4361    +  promoter       AmpR promoter: bla
   4362..5222    +  CDS            AmpR: β-lactamase; bla; confers resistance to ampicillin, carbenicillin, and related antibiotics
   5380..5968    -  rep_origin     ori: high-copy-number ColE1/pMB1/pBR322/pUC origin of replication
   6084..6367    +  misc_feature   cer region: ColE1-derived recombination site that helps to maintain plasmids as monomers
>Addgene plasmid #211011 | pHTN-HaloTag_VPR:1-96 | addgene full sequence | sequence record 423349 | Addgene NGS Result
TCAATATTGGCCATTAGCCATATTATTCATTGGTTATATAGCATAAATCAATATTGGCTATTGGCCATTG
CATACGTTGTATCTATATCATAATATGTACATTTATATTGGCTCATGTCCAATATGACCGCCATGTTGGC
ATTGATTATTGACTAGTTATTAATAGTAATCAATTACGGGGTCATTAGTTCATAGCCCATATATGGAGTT
CCGCGTTACATAACTTACGGTAAATGGCCCGCCTGGCTGACCGCCCAACGACCCCCGCCCATTGACGTCA
ATAATGACGTATGTTCCCATAGTAACGCCAATAGGGACTTTCCATTGACGTCAATGGGTGGAGTATTTAC
GGTAAACTGCCCACTTGGCAGTACATCAAGTGTATCATATGCCAAGTCCGCCCCCTATTGACGTCAATGA
CGGTAAATGGCCCGCCTGGCATTATGCCCAGTACATGACCTTACGGGACTTTCCTACTTGGCAGTACATC
TACGTATTAGTCATCGCTATTACCATGGTGATGCGGTTTTGGCAGTACACCAATGGGCGTGGATAGCGGT
TTGACTCACGGGGATTTCCAAGTCTCCACCCCATTGACGTCAATGGGAGTTTGTTTTGGCACCAAAATCA
ACGGGACTTTCCAAAATGTCGTAATAACCCCGCCCCGTTGACGCAAATGGGCGGTAGGCGTGTACGGTGG
GAGGTCTATATAAGCAGAGCTGGTTTAGTGAACCGTCAGATCACTAGAAGCTTTATTGCGGTAGTTTATC
ACAGTTAAATTGCTAACGCAGTCAGTGCTTCTGACACAACAGTCTCGAACTTAAGCTGCAGAAGTTGGTC
GTGAGGCACTGGGCAGGTAAGTATCAAGGTTACAAGACAGGTTTAAGGAGACCAATAGAAACTGGGCTTG
TCGAGACAGAGAAGACTCTTGCGTTTCTGATAGGCACCTATTGGTCTTACTGACATCCACTTTGCCTTTC
TCTCCACAGGTGTCCACTCCCAGTTCAATTACAGCTCTTAAGGCTAGAGTATTAATACGACTCACTATAG
GGCTAGCAAAGCCACCATGGCAGAAATCGGTACTGGCTTTCCATTCGACCCCCATTATGTGGAAGTCCTG
GGCGAGCGCATGCACTACGTCGATGTTGGTCCGCGCGATGGCACCCCTGTGCTGTTCCTGCACGGTAACC
CGACCTCCTCCTACGTGTGGCGCAACATCATCCCGCATGTTGCACCGACCCATCGCTGCATTGCTCCAGA
CCTGATCGGTATGGGCAAATCCGACAAACCAGACCTGGGTTATTTCTTCGACGACCACGTCCGCTTCATG
GATGCCTTCATCGAAGCCCTGGGTCTGGAAGAGGTCGTCCTGGTCATTCACGACTGGGGCTCCGCTCTGG
GTTTCCACTGGGCCAAGCGCAATCCAGAGCGCGTCAAAGGTATTGCATTTATGGAGTTCATCCGCCCTAT
CCCGACCTGGGACGAATGGCCAGAATTTGCCCGCGAGACCTTCCAGGCCTTCCGCACCACCGACGTCGGC
CGCAAGCTGATCATCGATCAGAACGTTTTTATCGAGGGTACGCTGCCGATGGGTGTCGTCCGCCCGCTGA
CTGAAGTCGAGATGGACCATTACCGCGAGCCGTTCCTGAATCCTGTTGACCGCGAGCCACTGTGGCGCTT
CCCAAACGAGCTGCCAATCGCCGGTGAGCCAGCGAACATCGTCGCGCTGGTCGAAGAATACATGGACTGG
CTGCACCAGTCCCCTGTCCCGAAGCTGCTGTTCTGGGGCACCCCAGGCGTTCTGATCCCACCGGCCGAAG
CCGCTCGCCTGGCCAAAAGCCTGCCTAACTGCAAGGCTGTGGACATCGGCCCGGGTCTGAATCTGCTGCA
AGAAGACAACCCGGACCTGATCGGCAGCGAGATCGCGCGCTGGCTGTCGACGCTCGAGATTTCCGGCGAG
CCAACCACTGAGGATCTGTACTTTCAGAGCGATAACGCGATCGCTTCCGAATTCATGGAGCAGGCCCCCG
AGGACCAGGGCCCCCAGCGCGAGCCCTACAACGAGTGGACCCTGGAGCTGCTGGAGGAGCTGAAGAGCGA
GGCCGTGCGCCACTTCCCCCGCATCTGGCTGCACAACCTGGGCCAGCACATCTACGAGACCTACGGCGAC
ACCTGGGCCGGCGTGGAGGCCATCATCCGCATCCTGCAGCAGCTGCTGTTCATCCACTTCCGCATCGGCT
GCCGCCACAGCCGCATCGGCGTGACCCGCCAGCGCCGCGCCCGCAACGGCGCCAGCCGCAGCTAAGATAT
CTAGATTTGGGCCCAATTCCTGCAGGATTTTGCGGCCGCTTGCTGAGTTGGCTGCTGCCACCGCTGAGCA
ATAACTAGCATAACCCCTTGGCCGCTTCGAGCAGACATGATAAGATACATTGATGAGTTTGGACAAACCA
CAACTAGAATGCAGTGAAAAAAATGCTTTATTTGTGAAATTTGTGATGCTATTGCTTTATTTGTAACCAT
TATAAGCTGCAATAAACAAGTTAACAACAACAATTGCATTCATTTTATGTTTCAGGTTCAGGGGGAGATG
TGGGAGGTTTTTTTAAGCAAGTAAAACCTCTACAAATGTGGTAAAATCGAATTTTAACAAAATATTAACG
CTTACAATTTCCTGATGCGGTATTTTCTCCTTACGCATCTGTGCGGTATTTCACACCGCATACGCGGATC
TGCGCAGCACCATGGCCTGAAATAACCTCTGAAAGAGGAACTTGGTTAGGTACCTTCTGAGGCGGAAAGA
ACCAGCTGTGGAATGTGTGTCAGTTAGGGTGTGGAAAGTCCCCAGGCTCCCCAGCAGGCAGAAGTATGCA
AAGCATGCATCTCAATTAGTCAGCAACCAGGTGTGGAAAGTCCCCAGGCTCCCCAGCAGGCAGAAGTATG
CAAAGCATGCATCTCAATTAGTCAGCAACCATAGTCCCGCCCCTAACTCCGCCCATCCCGCCCCTAACTC
CGCCCAGTTCCGCCCATTCTCCGCCCCATGGCTGACTAATTTTTTTTATTTATGCAGAGGCCGAGGCCGC
CTCGGCCTCTGAGCTATTCCAGAAGTAGTGAGGAGGCTTTTTTGGAGGCCTAGGCTTTTGCAAAAAGCTT
GATTCTTCTGACACAACAGTCTCGAACTTAAGGCTAGAGCCACCATGATTGAACAAGATGGATTGCACGC
AGGTTCTCCGGCCGCTTGGGTGGAGAGGCTATTCGGCTATGACTGGGCACAACAGACAATCGGCTGCTCT
GATGCCGCCGTGTTCCGGCTGTCAGCGCAGGGGCGCCCGGTTCTTTTTGTCAAGACCGACCTGTCCGGTG
CCCTGAATGAACTGCAGGACGAGGCAGCGCGGCTATCGTGGCTGGCCACGACGGGCGTTCCTTGCGCAGC
TGTGCTCGACGTTGTCACTGAAGCGGGAAGGGACTGGCTGCTATTGGGCGAAGTGCCGGGGCAGGATCTC
CTGTCATCTCACCTTGCTCCTGCCGAGAAAGTATCCATCATGGCTGATGCAATGCGGCGGCTGCATACGC
TTGATCCGGCTACCTGCCCATTCGACCACCAAGCGAAACATCGCATCGAGCGAGCACGTACTCGGATGGA
AGCCGGTCTTGTCGATCAGGATGATCTGGACGAAGAGCATCAGGGGCTCGCGCCAGCCGAACTGTTCGCC
AGGCTCAAGGCGCGCATGCCCGACGGCGAGGATCTCGTCGTGACCCATGGCGATGCCTGCTTGCCGAATA
TCATGGTGGAAAATGGCCGCTTTTCTGGATTCATCGACTGTGGCCGGCTGGGTGTGGCGGACCGCTATCA
GGACATAGCGTTGGCTACCCGTGATATTGCTGAAGAGCTTGGCGGCGAATGGGCTGACCGCTTCCTCGTG
CTTTACGGTATCGCCGCTCCCGATTCGCAGCGCATCGCCTTCTATCGCCTTCTTGACGAGTTCTTCTGAG
CGGGACTCTGGGGTTCGAAATGACCGACCAAGCGACGCCCAACCTGCCATCACGATGGCCGCAATAAAAT
ATCTTTATTTTCATTACATCTGTGTGTTGGTTTTTTGTGTGAATCGATAGCGATAAGGATCCTCTTTGCG
CTTGCGTTTTCCCTTGTCCAGATAGCCCAGTAGCTGACATTCATCCGGGGTCAGCACCGTTTCTGCGGAC
TGGCTTTCTACGTAATGGTTTCTTAGACGTCAGGTGGCACTTTTCGGGGAAATGTGCGCGGAACCCCTAT
TTGTTTATTTTTCTAAATACATTCAAATATGTATCCGCTCATGAGACAATAACCCTGATAAATGCTTCAA
TAATATTGAAAAAGGAAGAGTATGAGTATTCAACATTTCCGTGTCGCCCTTATTCCCTTTTTTGCGGCAT
TTTGCCTTCCTGTTTTTGCTCACCCAGAAACGCTGGTGAAAGTAAAAGATGCTGAAGATCAGTTGGGTGC
ACGAGTGGGTTACATCGAACTGGATCTCAACAGCGGTAAGATCCTTGAGAGTTTTCGCCCCGAAGAACGT
TTTCCAATGATGAGCACTTTCAAAGTTCTGCTATGTGGCGCGGTATTATCCCGTATTGACGCCGGGCAAG
AGCAACTCGGTCGCCGCATACACTATTCTCAGAATGACTTGGTTGAGTACTCACCAGTCACAGAAAAGCA
TCTTACGGATGGCATGACAGTAAGAGAATTATGCAGTGCTGCCATAACCATGAGTGATAACACTGCGGCC
AACTTACTTCTGACAACTATCGGAGGACCGAAGGAGCTAACCGCTTTTTTGCACAACATGGGGGATCATG
TAACTCGCCTTGATCGTTGGGAACCGGAGCTGAATGAAGCCATACCAAACGACGAGCGTGACACCACGAT
GCCTGTAGCAATGGCAACAACGTTGCGCAAACTATTAACTGGCGAACTACTTACTCTAGCTTCCCGGCAA
CAATTAATAGACTGGATGGAGGCGGATAAAGTTGCAGGACCACTTCTGCGCTCGGCCCTTCCGGCTGGCT
GGTTTATTGCTGATAAATCTGGAGCCGGTGAGCGTGGGTCTCGCGGTATCATTGCAGCACTGGGGCCAGA
TGGTAAGCCCTCCCGTATCGTAGTTATCTACACGACGGGGAGTCAGGCAACTATGGATGAACGAAATAGA
CAGATCGCTGAGATAGGTGCCTCACTGATTAAGCATTGGTAATTCGAAATGACCGACCAAGCGACGCCCA
ACCGGTATCAGCTCACTCAAAGGCGGTAATACGGTTATCCACAGAATCAGGGGATAACGCAGGAAAGAAC
ATGTGAGCAAAAGGCCAGCAAAAGGCCAGGAACCGTAAAAAGGCCGCGTTGCTGGCGTTTTTCCATAGGC
TCCGCCCCCCTGACGAGCATCACAAAAATCGACGCTCAAGTCAGAGGTGGCGAAACCCGACAGGACTATA
AAGATACCAGGCGTTTCCCCCTGGAAGCTCCCTCGTGCGCTCTCCTGTTCCGACCCTGCCGCTTACCGGA
TACCTGTCCGCCTTTCTCCCTTCGGGAAGCGTGGCGCTTTCTCATAGCTCACGCTGTAGGTATCTCAGTT
CGGTGTAGGTCGTTCGCTCCAAGCTGGGCTGTGTGCACGAACCCCCCGTTCAGCCCGACCGCTGCGCCTT
ATCCGGTAACTATCGTCTTGAGTCCAACCCGGTAAGACACGACTTATCGCCACTGGCAGCAGCCACTGGT
AACAGGATTAGCAGAGCGAGGTATGTAGGCGGTGCTACAGAGTTCTTGAAGTGGTGGCCTAACTACGGCT
ACACTAGAAGGACAGTATTTGGTATCTGCGCTCTGCTGAAGCCAGTTACCTTCGGAAAAAGAGTTGGTAG
CTCTTGATCCGGCAAACAAACCACCGCTGGTAGCGGTGGTTTTTTTGTTTGCAAGCAGCAGATTACGCGC
AGAAAAAAAGGATTTCAAGAAGATCCTTTGATCTTTTCTACGGGGTCTGACGCTCAGTGGAACGAAAACT
CACGTTAAGGGATTTTGGTCATGAGATTATCAAAAAGGATCTTCACCTAGATCCTTTTATAGTCCGGAAA
TACAGGAACGCACGCTGGATGGCCCTTCGCTGGGATGGTGAAACCATGAAAAATGGCAGCTTCAGTGGAT
TAAGTGGGGGTAATGTGGCCTGTACCCTCTGGTTGCATAGGTATTCATACGGTTAAAATTTATCAGGCGC
GATTGCGGCAGTTTTTCGGGTGGTTTGTTGCCATTTTTACCTGTCTGCTGCCGTGATCGCGCTGAACGCG
TTTTAGCGGTGCGTACAATTAAGGGATTATGGTAAATCCACTTACTGTCTGCCCTCGTAGCCATCGAGAT
AAACCGCAGTACTCCGGCCACGATGCGTCCGGCGTAGAGGATCGAGATCT
