>Addgene plasmid #211011 | pHTN-HaloTag_VPR:1-96 | depositor partial sequence | sequence record 411502 | Insert sequence
ATGGAGCAGGCCCCCGAGGACCAGGGCCCCCAGCGCGAGCCCTACAACGAGTGGACCCTGGAGCTGCTGG
AGGAGCTGAAGAGCGAGGCCGTGCGCCACTTCCCCCGCATCTGGCTGCACAACCTGGGCCAGCACATCTA
CGAGACCTACGGCGACACCTGGGCCGGCGTGGAGGCCATCATCCGCATCCTGCAGCAGCTGCTGTTCATC
CACTTCCGCATCGGCTGCCGCCACAGCCGCATCGGCGTGACCCGCCAGCGCCGCGCCCGCAACGGCGCCA
GCCGCAGC
